>Addgene plasmid #133198 | pOPS0557 | addgene full sequence | sequence record 275514 | Addgene NGS Result
CGCTCTTGGACTCCTGTTGATAGATCCAGTAATGACCTCAGAACTCCATCTGGATTTGTTCAGAACGCTC
GGTTGCCGCCGGGCGTTTTTTATTGGTGAGAATCCAGGCAATTGTGTCTCAAAATCTCTGATGTTACATT
GCACAAGATAAAAATATATCATCATGAACAATAAAACTGTCTGCTTACATAAACAGTAATACAAGGGGTG
TTATGAGCCATATTCAGCGTGAAACGAGCTGTAGCCGTCCGCGTCTGAACAGCAACATGGATGCGGATCT
GTATGGCTATAAATGGGCGCGTGATAACGTGGGTCAGAGCGGCGCGACCATTTATCGTCTGTATGGCAAA
CCGGATGCGCCGGAACTGTTTCTGAAACATGGCAAAGGCAGCGTGGCGAACGATGTGACCGATGAAATGG
TGCGTCTGAACTGGCTGACCGAATTTATGCCGCTGCCGACCATTAAACATTTTATTCGCACCCCGGATGA
TGCGTGGCTGCTGACCACCGCGATTCCGGGCAAAACCGCGTTTCAGGTGCTGGAAGAATATCCGGATAGC
GGCGAAAACATTGTGGATGCGCTGGCCGTGTTTCTGCGTCGTCTGCATAGCATTCCGGTGTGCAACTGCC
CGTTTAACAGCGATCGTGTGTTTCGTCTGGCCCAGGCGCAGAGCCGTATGAACAACGGCCTGGTGGATGC
GAGCGATTTTGATGATGAACGTAACGGCTGGCCGGTGGAACAGGTGTGGAAAGAAATGCATAAACTGCTG
CCGTTTAGCCCGGATAGCGTGGTGACCCACGGCGATTTTAGCCTGGATAACCTGATTTTCGATGAAGGCA
AACTGATTGGCTGCATTGATGTGGGCCGTGTGGGCATTGCGGATCGTTATCAGGATCTGGCCATTCTGTG
GAACTGCCTGGGCGAATTTAGCCCGAGCCTGCAAAAACGTCTGTTTCAGAAATATGGCATTGATAATCCG
GATATGAACAAACTGCAATTTCATCTGATGCTGGATGAATTTTTCTAATAATTAATTGAACTACTTTTCC
GCTGCATAACCCTGCTTCGGGGTCATTATAGCGATTTTTTCGGTATATCCATCCTTTTTCGCACGATATA
CAGGATTTTGCCAAAGGGTTCGTGTAGACTTTCCTTGGTGTATCCAACGGCGTCAGCCGGGCAGGATAGG
TGAAGTAGGCCCACCCGCGAGCGGGTGTTCCTTCTTCACTGTCCCTTATTCGCACCTGGCGGTGCTCAAC
GGGAATCCTGCTCTGCGAGGCTGGCCGTAGGCCGGCCGCGATGCAGGTGGCTGCTGAACCCCCAGCCGGA
ACTGACCCCACAAGGCCCTAGCGTTTGCAATGCACCAGGTCATCATTGACCCAGGCGTGTTCCACCAGGC
CGCTGCCTCGCAACTCTTCGCAGGCTTCGCCGACCTGCTCGCGCCACTTCTTCACGCGGGTGGAATCCGA
TCCGCACATGAGGCGGAAGGTTTCCAGCTTGAGCGGGTACGGCTCCCGGTGCGAGCTGAAATAGTCGAAC
ATCCGTCGGGCCGTCGGCGACAGCTTGCGGTACTTCTCCCATATGAATTTCGTGTAGTGGTCGCCAGCAA
ACAGCACGACGATTTCCTCGTCGATCAGGACCTGGCAACGGGACGTTTTCTTGCCACGGTCCAGGACGCG
GAAGCGGTGCAGCAGCGACACCGATTCCAGGTGCCCAACGCGGTCGGACGTGAAGCCCATCGCCGTCGCC
TGTAGGCGCGACAGGCATTCCTCGGCCTTCGTGTAATACCGGCCATTGATCGACCAGCCCAGGTCCTGGC
AAAGCTCGTAGAACGTGAAGGTGATCGGCTCGCCGATAGGGGTGCGCTTCGCGTACTCCAACACCTGCTG
CCACACCAGTTCGTCATCGTCGGCCCGCAGCTCGACGCCGGTGTAGGTGATCTTCACGTCCTTGTTGACG
TGGAAAATGACCTTGTTTTGCAGCGCCTCGCGCGGGATTTTCTTGTTGCGCGTGGTGAACAGGGCAGAGC
GGGCCGTGTCGTTTGGCATCGCTCGCATCGTGTCCGGCCACGGCGCAATATCGAACAAGGAAAGCTGCAT
TTCCTTGATCTGCTGCTTCGTGTGTTTCAGCAACGCGGCCTGCTTGGCTTCGCTGACCTGTTTTGCCAGG
TCCTCGCCGGCGGTTTTTCGCTTCTTGGTCGTCATAGTTCCTCGCGTGTCGATGGTCATCGACTTCGCCA
AACCTGCCGCCTCCTGTTCGAGCCGACGCGAACGCTCCACGGCGGCCGATGGCGCGGGCAGGGCAGGGGG
AGCCAGTTGCACGCTGTCGCGCTCGATCTTGGCCGTAGCTTGCTGGACTATCGAGCCGACGGACTGGAAG
GTTTCGCGGGGCGCACGCATGACGGTGCGGCTTGCGATGGTTTCGGCATCCTCGGCGGAAAACCCCGCGT
CGATCAGTTCTTGCCTGTATGCCTTCCGGTCAAACGTCCGATTCATTCACCCTCCTTGCGGGATTGCCCC
GGAATTAATTCCCCGGATCGATCCGTCGATCTTGATCCCCTGCGCCATCAGATCCTTGGCGGCAAGAAAG
CCATCCAGTTTACTTTGCAGGGCTTCCCAACCTTACCAGAGGGCGCCCCAGCTGGCAATTCCGGTTCGCT
TGCTGTCCATAAAACCGCCCAGTCTAGCTATCGCCATGTAAGCCCACTGCAAGCTACCTGCTTTCTCTTT
GCGCTTGCGTTTTCCCTTGTCCAGATAGCCCAGTAGCTGACATTCATCCGGGGTCAGCACCGTTTCTGCG
GACTGGCTTTCTACGTGGCTGCCATTTTTGGGGTGAGGCCGTTCGCGGCCGAGGGGCGCAGCCCCTGGGG
GGATGGGAGGCCCGCGTTAGCGGGCCGGGAGGGTTCGAGAAGGGGGGGCACCCCCCTTCGGCGTGCGCGG
TCACGCGCACAGGGCGCAGCCCTGGTTAAAAACAAGGTTTATAAATATTGGTTTAAAAGCAGGTTAAAAG
ACAGGTTAGCGGTGGCCGAAAAACGGGCGGAAACCCTTGCAAATGCTGGATTTTCTGCCTGTGGACAGCC
CCTCAAATGTCAATAGGTGCGCCCCTCATCTGTCAGCACTCTGCCCCTCAAGTGTCAAGGATCGCGCCCC
TCATCTGTCAGTAGTCGCGCCCCTCAAGTGTCAATACCGCAGGGCACTTATCCCCAGGCTTGTCCACATC
ATCTGTGGGAAACTCGCGTAAAATCAGGCGTTTTCGCCGATTTGCGAGGCTGGCCAGCTCCACGTCGCCG
GCCGAAATCGAGCCTGCCCCTCATCTGTCAACGCCGCGCCGGGTGAGTCGGCCCCTCAAGTGTCAACGTC
CGCCCCTCATCTGTCAGTGAGGGCCAAGTTTTCCGCGAGGTATCCACAACGCCGGCGGCCCTACATGGCT
CTGCTGTAGTGAGTGGGTTGCGCTCCGGCAGCGGTCCTGATCCCCCGCAGAAAAAAAGGATCTCAAGAAG
ATCCTTTGATCTTTTCTACATTACTGCATGAGCTTGTGGAAGTGTGCTGAGCATAAATGATTCTCCTAGC
TGTTCTTTGGGTAAGTACGCCATCAGGACGTTGTGAGTGGCGCGATTTTTAGCGGCTGAAATCAGCCCTT
GAGCCTGTCGGCAAGTCGCGTCATGAGGTCCATGCGCTCATGCAGGATCGCCACGACCAACGCGGGTTCG
CCCGCACGCGGCAGGCAAAAAACGTAGTGGTGTTCGCAGCGGGCCATCCGCAGCGCGGGAAAGAGTTCGC
TCATGTCCTTAAACGGGCCTTCGCCGGCGGCAAGCCTGGCTATGCCCTGTTCCAGCTTAGCGATATAGCG
GCGCACCTGCGCCGCGCCCCACTCCCGGCGCGTGTAGCGGATGATGCCGCGTAGATCGGCTTCGGCCTCA
GCCGTGAGGATGTAGGCCGTCAAGCGCGATCCCCGCTGAGTTCTTCATCAAGAATTTCGCCGACGCTCTT
GGTGGACACCTTGCCGGCAAGCCCATCGTTGATGCGGTTCCCCAGCATGGTTTTCAGTTCCTGCCATGCC
TGATCGGCATCAGCGTCACCGGGGAACAGACGTTCGAGGGCGTATTGCTTAATGGTCTTGCCCTGCAAGG
CGGCCAGGGCTTTCAGGCTCTGGTGCTGCTGGTCCGTCATGTCGATTGTCAGGCGGCTCATTGGATAACC
TCCATAAAATACACGTAACCACATTAGCACATATGTGGGCGTGAGGCTACAGCGCGAGGCGCATTAAGGT
CGGGAAAATGCGCTAGGCGCATTTAAATTGCGTATTGCTGTAATGCGCCATGCCGGCTAGACTAGGCCCA
AATGGGTATACCCAATTTGACCAAGGGGGACGCGATGAGGGCGGCCAAGCACTACCGACAACTTCTATCC
ATCGACTTCAACATCGAGGCGCTGGCCTTCGTGCCTGGACCCGACGGCACACGCGGCCGGCGCATCCACG
TCCTGGGGCGCGAGGTCCGCGACCGGCCCGGCCTGGTCGAGTACCTTTCGCCGGCGTTCGGCTCGCGGGT
GGCGCTGGACGGCTACTGCAAGGCCAATTTCGATGCAGTGCTGCACCTGGCGTACCCCGATCATCAGCAA
TGGGGCCACGCATGAAGCGCCGAAGCTACGCCATGCTGCGCGCCGCTGCCGCGCTGGCCGTCCTGGTCGT
TGCCTCGCCGGCATGGGCCGAGCTGCGCGGCGAGGTCGTGCGCATCATCGACGGCGACACCATCGACGTG
CTGGTAGACAAGCAGCCGGTGCGCGTGCGCCTGGTGGACATTGACGCGCCGGAAAAGCGGCAAGCCTTCG
GCGAACGTGCGCGCCAGGCGCTGGCCGGCATGGTGTTCCGCCGGCACGTCCTGGTCGACGAGAAGGACAC
CGACCGTTACGGCCGCACGCTGGGCACCGTCTGGGTCAACATGGAGCTGGCCAGCCGGCCGCCGCAGCCG
CGCAACGTCAACGCCGCGATGGTTCACCAGGGCATGGCGTGGGCCTATCGCTTCCACGGCCGCGCGGCCG
ACCCTGAAATGCTGCGGCTCGAACAGGAGGCGCGAGGCAAGCGCGTCGGCCTCTGGTCCGATCCGCACGC
CGTCGAGCCGTGGAAATGGCGACGCGAGAGCAACAACCGGAGGGACGAAGGTTGAAGGTCGCCCGCATCT
ACCTGCGCGCCAGTACGGACGAGCAGAATCTTGAACGCCAGGAGAGCCTTGTAGCGGCCACGCGGGCCGC
CGGGTACTACGTCGCCGGCATCTACCGCGAGAAGGCGTCCGGCGCACGCGCCGACCGGCCCGAGCTGCTG
CGCATGATCGCGGACCTGCAACCTGGTGAAGTCGTCGTTGCGGAGAAGATCGACCGCATCAGCCGCTTGC
CGTTGGCCGAGGCCGAGCGCCTGGTTGCGTCGATCCGGGCCAAAGGGGCCAAGCTGGCCGTGCCTGGCGT
GGTGGACCTGTCGGAGCTGGCCGCCGAGGCGAACGGAGTGGCGAAAATCGTTCTGGAATCCGTCCAGGAC
ATGCTTTTGAAGCTCGCCTTGCAGATGGCCCGCGACGACTACGAGGATCGGCGCGAGCGTCAACGTCAGG
GTGTCCAGTTGGCGAAGGCCGCCGGCCGCTACACCGGCCGCAAACGTGACGCCGGCATGCACGACCGCAT
CATCACGCTTCGCTCCGGCGGATCGAGCATTGCCAAGACGGCCAAGCTGGTCGGATGCAGCCCGAGCCAG
GTCAAACGAGTGTGGGCGGCCTGGAACGCGCAGCAGCAAAAATAAAGCCGGGCAGTGCCCGGCTTTTCTC
ACCTTTTCGCGTCCCGCAGGGCCGCTGCGAGCGCCCTACCTAGATCCTCGCTTTCCCCCTCGGTGTAGTC
CGGCCAGGGCACGAAGGGCGCGGATGCGAACCTGTTGAGCAGGTCAGATCTAGGGCGGCGGATTTGTCCT
ACTCAGGAGAGCGTTCACCGACAAACAACAGATAAAACGAAAGGCCCAGTCTTTCGACTGAGCCTTTCGT
TTTATTTGATGCCTGCCGAATTCGGATCCGGAGCTCGACACGACATTGTCGTCACCTTTGTCGGGTCCGC
GACAAGCTTTTTGTTCCTCGATCCCGTATGTTTTCGCCTAAATATCTGAAACAGCAGCAAATTATTTTTC
GTTAGCTCAATCGGCCCACTTGGCACGAGTCTTGAAATTTATTGCGAGGCGGCGGAGCTGCCGGCCGCAT
CCGTGCGGCATAACCACGGTTGTGAACAAATGAAGGAAGGCCAAATGCGTAAAGGCGAAGAGCTGTTCAC
TGGTGTCGTCCCTATTCTGGTGGAACTGGATGGTGATGTCAACGGTCATAAGTTTTCCGTGCGTGGCGAG
GGTGAAGGTGACGCAACTAATGGTAAACTGACGCTGAAGTTCATCTGTACTACTGGTAAACTGCCGGTAC
CTTGGCCGACTCTGGTAACGACGCTGACTTATGGTGTTCAGTGCTTTGCTCGTTATCCGGACCATATGAA
GCAGCATGACTTCTTCAAGTCCGCCATGCCGGAAGGCTATGTGCAGGAACGCACGATTTCCTTTAAGGAT
GACGGCACGTACAAAACGCGTGCGGAAGTGAAATTTGAAGGCGATACCCTGGTAAACCGCATTGAGCTGA
AAGGCATTGACTTTAAAGAAGATGGCAATATCCTGGGCCATAAGCTGGAATACAATTTTAACAGCCACAA
TGTTTACATCACCGCCGATAAACAAAAAAATGGCATTAAAGCGAATTTTAAAATTCGCCACAACGTTGAG
GATGGCAGCGTGCAGCTGGCTGATCACTACCAGCAAAACACTCCAATCGGTGATGGTCCTGTTCTGCTGC
CAGACAATCACTATCTGAGCACGCAAAGCGTTCTGTCTAAAGATCCGAACGAGAAACGCGATCATATGGT
TCTGCTGGAGTTCGTAACCGCAGCGGGCATCACGCATGGTATGGATGAACTGTACAAATGAGCTTCTCAC
CTAGGAACGTTTTACAACGTCGTGACTGGG
Features (pLannotate 1.2.2; 14 found; start..end, strand, type, name):
      9..103     +  terminator     lambda t0 terminator: transcription terminator from phage lambda
    213..1025    +  CDS            aphA1: KKA1_ECOLX - Also known as nptI. Protein inferred from homology: Swiss-Prot protein existence level 3. Resistance to kanamycin and structurally-related aminoglycosides, including amikacin. From Escherichia coli.
   1179..1287    +  oriT           oriT: incP origin of transfer
   1348..2496    -  CDS            trfA: trans-acting replication protein that binds to and activates oriV
   2548..2829    -  CDS            tnpA (fragment): TN5P_ECOLX - Also known as tnp. Experimental evidence at protein level: Swiss-Prot protein existence level 1. Mediates transposition of transposon Tn5 by a 'cut and paste' mechanism. First, the monomeric transposase binds the 19 bp inverted DNA repeats flanking the transposon. Then, dimerization of the DNA- bound transposase creates a synaptic DNA complex. After nicking of the first DNA strand, excision of the transposon proceeds through a series of intermediates. The transposase then mediates the insertion of the transposon at a new site by strand transfer. The activity of the wild- type tran
   2889..3420    -  rep_origin     oriV: incP origin of replication
   3476..3511    -  rep_origin     CloDF13 ori (fragment): Plasmids containing the CloDF13 (CDF) origin of replication can be propagated in E. coli cells that contain additional plasmids with compatible origins.
   3635..3943    -  CDS            parE: PARE_ECOLX - Experimental evidence at protein level: Swiss-Prot protein existence level 1. Toxin component of a type II toxin-antitoxin (TA) system involved in plasmid partition. Acts by inhibiting DNA gyrase, converting supercoiled plasmid DNA into a singly cleaved linear form in an ATP-dependent fashion. To do so it probably interacts with one of the gyrase subunits. Gyrase inhibition is prevented by antitoxin ParD, and is reversed in vitro by incubation with ParD. In cells that have lost the plasmid filamentation and growth inhibition occur; this is suppressed when ParD is supplied in trans
   3943..4191    -  CDS            parD: PARD_ECOLX - Experimental evidence at protein level: Swiss-Prot protein existence level 1. Antitoxin component of a type II toxin-antitoxin (TA) system involved in plasmid partition. Inhibits the anti-DNA gyrase activity of toxin ParE; reverses and restores gyrase catalytic activity in vitro. The parDE operon alone is capable of stabilizing an RK2-derived minireplicon under defined growth conditions in several different Gram- negative bacteria. It does so by the post-segregational killing (PSK) of plasmid-free cells, also referred to as a plasmid addiction system. Binds its own promoter, autor
   4320..5162    +  CDS            parB: PARB4_ECOLX - Protein predicted: Swiss-Prot protein existence level 4. Involved in plasmid partition. From Escherichia coli.
   5126..5782    +  CDS            parA: PARA4_ECOLX - Protein inferred from homology: Swiss-Prot protein existence level 3. Involved in plasmid partition. From Escherichia coli.
   5942..6028    -  terminator     rrnB T1 terminator: Escherichia coli rrnB; transcription terminator T1 from the E. coli rrnB gene
   6275..6988    +  CDS            superfolder GFP: GFP variant that folds robustly even when fused to poorly folded proteins (Pédelacq et al., 2006)
   7008..7030    +  CDS            lacZα (fragment): LacZα fragment of β-galactosidase; lacZ fragment
