[The description below was written by a language model from this plasmid's Addgene catalogue record and pLannotate feature annotations shown in this document.]
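Description:
pOPS0557 is a low-copy, broad-host-range bacterial reporter plasmid built on the pOGG026 backbone by Golden Gate assembly of domesticated modules. It is one member of a Plasmid-ID series whose members, according to the depositor, differ from each other only in a 12-nucleotide barcode. The backbone carries an RK2/IncP-type replication system, with oriV and the trans-acting initiator gene trfA. An IncP oriT allows conjugative transfer from a mobilising donor strain, consistent with the listed ST18 host. Stable inheritance without selection is supported by the par region, comprising the parDE toxin–antitoxin (post-segregational killing) pair and the parA and parB partition genes. Selection is by kanamycin through aphA1 (nptI). The annotation also picks up short fragments of a Tn5 transposase, a CloDF13 origin and lacZα, which appear to be backbone or cloning remnants rather than functional parts.

The payload consists of three modules. The promoter module is PsNifH from pOGG043, a nifH promoter, which is not annotated in the feature table but presumably lies in the gap upstream of the reporter. The coding module is superfolder GFP. The terminator module holds the plasmid-specific barcode and a universal primer binding site. Lambda t0 and rrnB T1 terminators flank the cassette and insulate it from neighbouring transcription. Because nifH encodes a nitrogenase component, sfGFP fluorescence is expected to report nitrogen-fixation gene expression, while the barcode can be amplified from the shared primer site to identify the strain carrying the plasmid. The associated publication describes measuring rhizobial competitiveness and N2 fixation in legume nodules simultaneously, which fits marking many rhizobial strains with different barcoded plasmids from the kit.
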