Addgene plasmid #133198: pOPS0557
Purpose: Reporter plasmid with a 12-nucleotide specific "barcode" sequence. This plasmid is not available as an individual bacterial stab, but can be requested as part of the Plasmid-ID Kit (Kit #1000000168 ).
Depositing lab: Philip Poole. Depositing organization: University of Oxford. Publication: Optimizing Rhizobium-legume symbioses by simultaneous measurement of rhizobial competitiveness and N2 fixation in nodules. Mendoza-Suarez MA, Geddes BA, Sanchez-Canizares C, Ramirez-Gonzalez RH, Kirchhelle C, Jorrin B, Poole PS. Proc Natl Acad Sci U S A. 2020 May 5;117(18):9822-9831. doi: 10.1073/pnas.1921225117. Epub 2020 Apr 21. PubMed 32317381.
Backbone
  Vector backbone: pOGG026 (Addgene ID 113992)
  Vector type: Bacterial Expression
Growth in bacteria
  Bacterial resistance: Kanamycin, 50 μg/mL
  Growth temperature: 37°C
  Growth strain: ST18 (S17 delta pir delta hemA)
  Copy number: Low Copy
Gene/Insert
  Gene/Insert name: PU module (PsNifH from pOGG043), SC module (sfGFP from pOGG037), and T module (CTCACCTAGGAA and universal primer binding site)
  Species: Synthetic
  Mutation: Domesticated for Golden Gate cloning
  Cloning method: Unknown
Terms and licenses: Academic/Nonprofit Terms; Industry Terms: Not Available to Industry
Depositor comments: The only difference is the sequence: CTCACCTAGGAA . Please note that this plasmid may require a unique bacterial strain, so make sure to confirm that you can also obtain the appropriate growth strain. Please contact us or contact our distributors if you have any questions. This plasmid is not available as an individual bacterial stab, but can be requested as part of the Plasmid-ID Kit (Kit #1000000168 ).
How to cite: pOPS0557 was a gift from Philip Poole (Addgene plasmid # 133198)
